Addgene plasmid #204509: pHIT198
Purpose: (Empty Backbone) pET-derived vector for expression of proteins N-terminally tagged with 6xHis and maltose binding protein (multi-cloning sites: NdeI, NotI, SpeI, SalI, PstI, SgfI, and XhoI)
Depositing lab: Yuji Kohara. Depositing organization: National Institute of Genetics. Publication: In vitro analyses of the production and activity of secondary small interfering RNAs in C. elegans. Aoki K, Moriguchi H, Yoshioka T, Okawa K, Tabara H. EMBO J. 2007 Dec 12. 26(24):5007-19. 10.1038/sj.emboj.7601910 PubMed 18007599.
Backbone
  Vector backbone: pET-28a
  Backbone manufacturer: Novagen
  Backbone size (bp): 6442
  Vector type: Bacterial Expression
  Tag / fusion protein: 6xHis, MBP (N terminal on insert)
Growth in bacteria
  Bacterial resistance: Kanamycin, 50 μg/mL
  Growth temperature: 37°C
  Growth strain: DH5alpha
  Copy number: Low Copy
Gene/Insert
  Gene/Insert name: None
  Tag / fusion protein: 6xHis, MBP (N terminal on insert)
Terms and licenses: Academic/Nonprofit Terms; Industry Terms: Not Available to Industry
How to cite: pHIT198 was a gift from Yuji Kohara (Addgene plasmid # 204509 ; http://n2t.net/addgene:204509 ; RRID:Addgene_204509)
