[The description below was written by a language model from this plasmid's Addgene catalogue record and pLannotate feature annotations shown in this document.]
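Description:
pHIT198 is an empty bacterial expression backbone derived from pET-28a, designed for producing recombinant proteins in E. coli with an N-terminal 6xHis and maltose binding protein (MBP) fusion. It carries no insert. It is propagated through a ColE1/pBR322-type origin together with the rop gene and the bom mobility region, which fits the recorded low copy number, and is selected with kanamycin via the aph(3')-Ia (KanR) gene. An f1 phage origin is also present, along with short annotated tetracycline-resistance and other pBR322-like fragments that appear to be backbone remnants rather than functional markers.

The expression cassette follows the standard pET layout: a T7 promoter with an adjacent lac operator, the T7 gene 10 ribosome binding site, and a T7 terminator, with a plasmid-borne lacI gene supplying repressor. Transcription therefore depends on T7 RNA polymerase from the host and is inducible with IPTG. Downstream of the RBS, the annotation shows a short His-tag segment (matched as a fragment of a composite tag), a thrombin cleavage site, and then a signal-sequence-less MBP that stays in the cytosol. After MBP lies the multiple cloning site, listed as NdeI, NotI, SpeI, SalI, PstI, SgfI and XhoI. A further His-tag fragment is annotated between this region and the terminator, as in pET-28a, although the record describes only the N-terminal tags. Because the thrombin site sits between the His tag and MBP, it would not release MBP from the cloned protein.

The vector is used to clone open reading frames for soluble, affinity-purifiable His-MBP fusions. The associated publication concerns in vitro analysis of secondary siRNA production in C. elegans.
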