Features (pLannotate 1.2.2; 21 found; start..end, strand, type, name):
      1..19      +  promoter       T7 promoter: promoter for bacteriophage T7 RNA polymerase
     20..44      +  protein_bind   lac operator: The lac repressor binds to the lac operator to inhibit transcription in E. coli. This inhibition can be relieved by adding lactose or isopropyl-β-D-thiogalactopyranoside (IPTG). lac repressor encoded by lacI
     59..81      +  RBS            RBS: efficient ribosome binding site from bacteriophage T7 gene 10 (Olins and Rangwala, 1989)
    100..116     +  CDS            capTEV™ (fragment): composite tag for in vivo biotinylation, TEV protease cleavage, and 6xHis tagging
    127..144     +  CDS            thrombin site: thrombin recognition and cleavage site
    151..1251    +  CDS            MBP: maltose binding protein from E. coli; malE (mutated); This version of the gene does not encode a signal sequence, so MBP will remain in the cytosol.
   1303..1320    +  CDS            9xHis (fragment): 9xHis affinity tag
   1330..1379    +  CDS            SET1 (fragment): solubility-enhancement tag derived from T7 phage gene 10B
   1387..1434    +  terminator     T7 terminator: transcription terminator for bacteriophage T7 RNA polymerase
   1471..1899    +  rep_origin     f1 ori (sequence partly withheld): f1 bacteriophage origin of replication; arrow indicates direction of (+) strand synthesis
   1952..2009    +  promoter       AmpR promoter (fragment): bla
   2018..2833    -  CDS            KanR: aminoglycoside phosphotransferase; aph(3')-Ia; confers resistance to kanamycin in bacteria or G418 (Geneticin®) in eukaryotes
   2955..3543    +  rep_origin     ori: high-copy-number ColE1/pMB1/pBR322/pUC origin of replication
   3729..3868    -  misc_feature   bom: basis of mobility region from pBR322
   3970..4161    -  CDS            rop: Rop protein, which maintains plasmids at low copy number; rop
   4178..4558    +  CDS            YPB1_ECOLX: Protein predicted: Swiss-Prot protein existence level 4. From Escherichia coli.
   4630..4921    -  CDS            TcR (fragment): tetracycline efflux protein; tet; confers resistance to tetracycline
   4936..4957    -  protein_bind   CAP binding site: CAP binding activates transcription in the presence of cAMP. E. coli catabolite activator protein
   4970..6052    -  CDS            lacI: lac repressor; lacI; The lac repressor binds to the lac operator to inhibit transcription in E. coli. This inhibition can be relieved by adding lactose or isopropyl-β-D-thiogalactopyranoside (IPTG).
   6053..6130    -  promoter       lacI promoter: lacI
   6138..6417    -  CDS            TcR (fragment): tetracycline efflux protein; tet; confers resistance to tetracycline
>Addgene plasmid #204509 | pHIT198 | addgene full sequence | sequence record 403818 | Addgene NGS Result
TAATACGACTCACTATAGGGGAATTGTGAGCGGATAACAATTCCCCTCTAGAAATAATTTTGTTTAACTT
TAAGAAGGAGATATACCATGGGCAGCAGCCATCATCATCATCATCACAGCAGCGGCCTGGTGCCGCGCGG
CAGCCATAATATGAAAACTGAAGAAGGTAAACTGGTAATCTGGATTAACGGCGATAAAGGCTATAACGGT
CTCGCTGAAGTCGGTAAGAAATTCGAGAAAGATACCGGAATTAAAGTCACCGTTGAGCATCCGGATAAAC
TGGAAGAGAAATTCCCACAGGTTGCGGCAACTGGCGATGGCCCTGACATTATCTTCTGGGCACACGACCG
CTTTGGTGGCTACGCTCAATCTGGCCTGTTGGCTGAAATCACCCCGGACAAAGCGTTCCAGGACAAGCTG
TATCCGTTTACCTGGGATGCCGTACGTTACAACGGCAAGCTGATTGCTTACCCGATCGCTGTTGAAGCGT
TATCGCTGATTTATAACAAAGATCTGCTGCCGAACCCGCCAAAAACCTGGGAAGAGATCCCGGCGCTGGA
TAAAGAACTGAAAGCGAAAGGTAAGAGCGCGCTGATGTTCAACCTGCAAGAACCGTACTTCACCTGGCCG
CTGATTGCTGCTGACGGGGGTTATGCGTTCAAGTATGAAAACGGCAAGTACGACATTAAAGACGTGGGCG
TGGATAACGCTGGCGCGAAAGCGGGTCTGACCTTCCTGGTTGACCTGATTAAAAACAAACACATGAATGC
AGACACCGATTACTCCATCGCAGAAGCTGCCTTTAATAAAGGCGAAACAGCGATGACCATCAACGGCCCG
TGGGCATGGTCCAACATCGACACCAGCAAAGTGAATTATGGTGTAACGGTACTGCCGACCTTCAAGGGTC
AACCATCCAAACCGTTCGTTGGCGTGCTGAGCGCAGGTATTAACGCCGCCAGTCCGAACAAAGAGCTGGC
AAAAGAGTTCCTCGAAAACTATCTGCTGACTGATGAAGGTCTGGAAGCGGTTAATAAAGACAAACCGCTG
GGTGCCGTAGCGCTGAAGTCTTACGAGGAAGAGTTGGCGAAAGATCCACGTATTGCCGCCACTATGGAAA
ACGCCCAGAAAGGTGAAATCATGCCGAACATCCCGCAGATGTCCGCTTTCTGGTATGCCGTGCGTACTGC
GGTGATCAACGCCGCCAGCGGTCGTCAGACTGTCGATGAAGCCCTGAAAGACGCGCAGACTCATATGGCG
GCCGCCATGGATATCACTAGTCGACTGCAGCGATCGCTCGAGCACCACCACCACCACCACTGAGATCCGG
CTGCTAACAAAGCCCGAAAGGAAGCTGAGTTGGCTGCTGCCACCGCTGAGCAATAACTAGCATAACCCCT
TGGGGCCTCTAAACGGGTCTTGAGGGGTTTTTTGCTGAAAGGAGGAACTATATCCGGATTGGCGAATGGG
[124 nt withheld, positions 1471-1594]
C
[91 nt withheld, positions 1596-1686]
A
[49 nt withheld, positions 1688-1736]
CCTTTGACGTTGGAGTCCACGTTCTTT
[37 nt withheld, positions 1764-1800]
ACCCTATCTCGGTCTATTCTTTTGATTTATAAGGGATTTTGCCGATTTCGGCCTATTGGTTAAAAAATGA
GCTGATTTAACAAAAATTTAACGCGAATTTTAACAAAATATTAACGCTTACAATTTAGGTGGCACTTTTC
GGGGAAATGTGCGCGGAACCCCTATTTGTTTATTTTTCTAAATACATTCAAATATGTATCCGCTCATGAA
TTAATTCTTAGAAAAACTCATCGAGCATCAAATGAAACTGCAATTTATTCATATCAGGATTATCAATACC
ATATTTTTGAAAAAGCCGTTTCTGTAATGAAGGAGAAAACTCACCGAGGCAGTTCCATAGGATGGCAAGA
TCCTGGTATCGGTCTGCGATTCCGACTCGTCCAACATCAATACAACCTATTAATTTCCCCTCGTCAAAAA
TAAGGTTATCAAGTGAGAAATCACCATGAGTGACGACTGAATCCGGTGAGAATGGCAAAAGTTTATGCAT
TTCTTTCCAGACTTGTTCAACAGGCCAGCCATTACGCTCGTCATCAAAATCACTCGCATCAACCAAACCG
TTATTCATTCGTGATTGCGCCTGAGCGAGACGAAATACGCGATCGCTGTTAAAAGGACAATTACAAACAG
GAATCGAATGCAACCGGCGCAGGAACACTGCCAGCGCATCAACAATATTTTCACCTGAATCAGGATATTC
TTCTAATACCTGGAATGCTGTTTTCCCGGGGATCGCAGTGGTGAGTAACCATGCATCATCAGGAGTACGG
ATAAAATGCTTGATGGTCGGAAGAGGCATAAATTCCGTCAGCCAGTTTAGTCTGACCATCTCATCTGTAA
CATCATTGGCAACGCTACCTTTGCCATGTTTCAGAAACAACTCTGGCGCATCGGGCTTCCCATACAATCG
ATAGATTGTCGCACCTGATTGCCCGACATTATCGCGAGCCCATTTATACCCATATAAATCAGCATCCATG
TTGGAATTTAATCGCGGCCTAGAGCAAGACGTTTCCCGTTGAATATGGCTCATAACACCCCTTGTATTAC
TGTTTATGTAAGCAGACAGTTTTATTGTTCATGACCAAAATCCCTTAACGTGAGTTTTCGTTCCACTGAG
CGTCAGACCCCGTAGAAAAGATCAAAGGATCTTCTTGAGATCCTTTTTTTCTGCGCGTAATCTGCTGCTT
GCAAACAAAAAAACCACCGCTACCAGCGGTGGTTTGTTTGCCGGATCAAGAGCTACCAACTCTTTTTCCG
AAGGTAACTGGCTTCAGCAGAGCGCAGATACCAAATACTGTCCTTCTAGTGTAGCCGTAGTTAGGCCACC
ACTTCAAGAACTCTGTAGCACCGCCTACATACCTCGCTCTGCTAATCCTGTTACCAGTGGCTGCTGCCAG
TGGCGATAAGTCGTGTCTTACCGGGTTGGACTCAAGACGATAGTTACCGGATAAGGCGCAGCGGTCGGGC
TGAACGGGGGGTTCGTGCACACAGCCCAGCTTGGAGCGAACGACCTACACCGAACTGAGATACCTACAGC
GTGAGCTATGAGAAAGCGCCACGCTTCCCGAAGGGAGAAAGGCGGACAGGTATCCGGTAAGCGGCAGGGT
CGGAACAGGAGAGCGCACGAGGGAGCTTCCAGGGGGAAACGCCTGGTATCTTTATAGTCCTGTCGGGTTT
CGCCACCTCTGACTTGAGCGTCGATTTTTGTGATGCTCGTCAGGGGGGCGGAGCCTATGGAAAAACGCCA
GCAACGCGGCCTTTTTACGGTTCCTGGCCTTTTGCTGGCCTTTTGCTCACATGTTCTTTCCTGCGTTATC
CCCTGATTCTGTGGATAACCGTATTACCGCCTTTGAGTGAGCTGATACCGCTCGCCGCAGCCGAACGACC
GAGCGCAGCGAGTCAGTGAGCGAGGAAGCGGAAGAGCGCCTGATGCGGTATTTTCTCCTTACGCATCTGT
GCGGTATTTCACACCGCAATGGTGCACTCTCAGTACAATCTGCTCTGATGCCGCATAGTTAAGCCAGTAT
ACACTCCGCTATCGCTACGTGACTGGGTCATGGCTGCGCCCCGACACCCGCCAACACCCGCTGACGCGCC
CTGACGGGCTTGTCTGCTCCCGGCATCCGCTTACAGACAAGCTGTGACCGTCTCCGGGAGCTGCATGTGT
CAGAGGTTTTCACCGTCATCACCGAAACGCGCGAGGCAGCTGCGGTAAAGCTCATCAGCGTGGTCGTGAA
GCGATTCACAGATGTCTGCCTGTTCATCCGCGTCCAGCTCGTTGAGTTTCTCCAGAAGCGTTAATGTCTG
GCTTCTGATAAAGCGGGCCATGTTAAGGGCGGTTTTTTCCTGTTTGGTCACTGATGCCTCCGTGTAAGGG
GGATTTCTGTTCATGGGGGTAATGATACCGATGAAACGAGAGAGGATGCTCACGATACGGGTTACTGATG
ATGAACATGCCCGGTTACTGGAACGTTGTGAGGGTAAACAACTGGCGGTATGGATGCGGCGGGACCAGAG
AAAAATCACTCAGGGTCAATGCCAGCGCTTCGTTAATACAGATGTAGGTGTTCCACAGGGTAGCCAGCAG
CATCCTGCGATGCAGATCCGGAACATAATGGTGCAGGGCGCTGACTTCCGCGTTTCCAGACTTTACGAAA
CACGGAAACCGAAGACCATTCATGTTGTTGCTCAGGTCGCAGACGTTTTGCAGCAGCAGTCGCTTCACGT
TCGCTCGCGTATCGGTGATTCATTCTGCTAACCAGTAAGGCAACCCCGCCAGCCTAGCCGGGTCCTCAAC
GACAGGAGCACGATCATGCGCACCCGTGGGGCCGCCATGCCGGCGATAATGGCCTGCTTCTCGCCGAAAC
GTTTGGTGGCGGGACCAGTGACGAAGGCTTGAGCGAGGGCGTGCAAGATTCCGAATACCGCAAGCGACAG
GCCGATCATCGTCGCGCTCCAGCGAAAGCGGTCCTCGCCGAAAATGACCCAGAGCGCTGCCGGCACCTGT
CCTACGAGTTGCATGATAAAGAAGACAGTCATAAGTGCGGCGACGATAGTCATGCCCCGCGCCCACCGGA
AGGAGCTGACTGGGTTGAAGGCTCTCAAGGGCATCGGTCGAGATCCCGGTGCCTAATGAGTGAGCTAACT
TACATTAATTGCGTTGCGCTCACTGCCCGCTTTCCAGTCGGGAAACCTGTCGTGCCAGCTGCATTAATGA
ATCGGCCAACGCGCGGGGAGAGGCGGTTTGCGTATTGGGCGCCAGGGTGGTTTTTCTTTTCACCAGTGAG
ACGGGCAACAGCTGATTGCCCTTCACCGCCTGGCCCTGAGAGAGTTGCAGCAAGCGGTCCACGCTGGTTT
GCCCCAGCAGGCGAAAATCCTGTTTGATGGTGGTTAACGGCGGGATATAACATGAGCTGTCTTCGGTATC
GTCGTATCCCACTACCGAGATATCCGCACCAACGCGCAGCCCGGACTCGGTAATGGCGCGCATTGCGCCC
AGCGCCATCTGATCGTTGGCAACCAGCATCGCAGTGGGAACGATGCCCTCATTCAGCATTTGCATGGTTT
GTTGAAAACCGGACATGGCACTCCAGTCGCCTTCCCGTTCCGCTATCGGCTGAATTTGATTGCGAGTGAG
ATATTTATGCCAGCCAGCCAGACGCAGACGCGCCGAGACAGAACTTAATGGGCCCGCTAACAGCGCGATT
TGCTGGTGACCCAATGCGACCAGATGCTCCACGCCCAGTCGCGTACCGTCTTCATGGGAGAAAATAATAC
TGTTGATGGGTGTCTGGTCAGAGACATCAAGAAATAACGCCGGAACATTAGTGCAGGCAGCTTCCACAGC
AATGGCATCCTGGTCATCCAGCGGATAGTTAATGATCAGCCCACTGACGCGTTGCGCGAGAAGATTGTGC
ACCGCCGCTTTACAGGCTTCGACGCCGCTTCGTTCTACCATCGACACCACCACGCTGGCACCCAGTTGAT
CGGCGCGAGATTTAATCGCCGCGACAATTTGCGACGGCGCGTGCAGGGCCAGACTGGAGGTGGCAACGCC
AATCAGCAACGACTGTTTGCCCGCCAGTTGTTGTGCCACGCGGTTGGGAATGTAATTCAGCTCCGCCATC
GCCGCTTCCACTTTTTCCCGCGTTTTCGCAGAAACGTGGCTGGCCTGGTTCACCACGCGGGAAACGGTCT
GATAAGAGACACCGGCATACTCTGCGACATCGTATAACGTTACTGGTTTCACATTCACCACCCTGAATTG
ACTCTCTTCCGGGCGCTATCATGCCATACCGCGAAAGGTTTTGCGCCATTCGATGGTGTCCGGGATCTCG
ACGCTCTCCCTTATGCGACTCCTGCATTAGGAAGCAGCCCAGTAGTAGGTTGAGGCCGTTGAGCACCGCC
GCCGCAAGGAATGGTGCATGCAAGGAGATGGCGCCCAACAGTCCCCCGGCCACGGGGCCTGCCACCATAC
CCACGCCGAAACAAGCGCTCATGAGCCCGAAGTGGCGAGCCCGATCTTCCCCATCGGTGATGTCGGCGAT
ATAGGCGCCAGCAACCGCACCTGTGGCGCCGGTGATGCCGGCCACGATGCGTCCGGCGTAGAGGATCGAG
ATCTCGATCCCGCGAAAT
